>Addgene plasmid #160763 | pLKO.1B POLE1_1 | addgene full sequence | sequence record 315539 | Addgene NGS Result
GAGGGCCTATTTCCCATGATTCCTTCATATTTGCATATACGATACAAGGCTGTTAGAGAGATAATTAGAA
TTAATTTGACTGTAAACACAAAGATATTAGTACAAAATACGTGACGTAGAAAGTAATAATTTCTTGGGTA
GTTTGCAGTTTTAAAATTATGTTTTAAAATGGACTATCATATGCTTACCGTAACTTGAAAGTATTTCGAT
TTCTTGGCTTTATATATCTTGTGGAAAGGACGAGGTACCGGGCAGTGGATTACTACTTTATTCTCGAGAA
TAAAGTAGTAATCCACTGCTTTTTGAATTCTAGATCTTGAGACAAATGGCAGTATTCATCCACAATTTTA
AAAGAAAAGGGGGGATTGGGGGGTACAGTGCAGGGGAAAGAATAGTAGACATAATAGCAACAGACATACA
AACTAAAGAATTACAAAAACAAATTACAAAAATTCAAAATTTTCGGGTTTATTACAGGGACAGCAGAGAT
CCACTTTGGCGCCGGCTCGAGGGGGCCCGGGTTGCGCCTTTTCCAAGGCAGCCCTGGGTTTGCGCAGGGA
CGCGGCTGCTCTGGGCGTGGTTCCGGGAAACGCAGCGGCGCCGACCCTGGGTCTCGCACATTCTTCACGT
CCGTTCGCAGCGTCACCCGGATCTTCGCCGCTACCCTTGTGGGCCCCCCGGCGACGCTTCCTGCTCCGCC
CCTAAGTCGGGAAGGTTCCTTGCGGTTCGCGGCGTGCCGGACGTGACAAACGGAAGCCGCACGTCTCACT
AGTACCCTCGCAGACGGACAGCGCCAGGGAGCAATGGCAGCGCGCCGACCGCGATGGGCTGTGGCCAATA
GCGGCTGCTCAGCAGGGCGCGCCGAGAGCAGCGGCCGGGAAGGGGCGGTGCGGGAGGCGGGGTGTGGGGC
GGTAGTGTGGGCCCTGTTCCTGCCCGCGCGGTGTTCCGCATTCTGCAAGCCTCCGGAGCGCACGTCGGCA
GTCGGCTCCCTCGTTGACCGAATCACCGACCTCTCTCCCCAGGGGGATCCACCATGGCCAAGCCTTTGTC
TCAAGAAGAATCCACCCTCATTGAAAGAGCAACGGCTACAATCAACAGCATCCCCATCTCTGAAGACTAC
AGCGTCGCCAGCGCAGCTCTCTCTAGCGACGGCCGCATCTTCACTGGTGTCAATGTATATCATTTTACTG
GGGGACCTTGTGCAGAACTCGTGGTGCTGGGCACTGCTGCTGCTGCGGCAGCTGGCAACCTGACTTGTAT
CGTCGCGATCGGAAATGAGAACAGGGGCATCTTGAGCCCCTGCGGACGGTGCCGACAGGTGCTTCTCGAT
CTGCATCCTGGGATCAAAGCCATAGTGAAGGACAGTGATGGACAGCCGACGGCAGTTGGGATTCGTGAAT
TGCTGCCCTCTGGTTATGTGTGGGAGGGCCTGCAGCTGCAGTAGTAAACGCGTTAAGTCGACAATCAACC
TCTGGATTACAAAATTTGTGAAAGATTGACTGGTATTCTTAACTATGTTGCTCCTTTTACGCTATGTGGA
TACGCTGCTTTAATGCCTTTGTATCATGCTATTGCTTCCCGTATGGCTTTCATTTTCTCCTCCTTGTATA
AATCCTGGTTGCTGTCTCTTTATGAGGAGTTGTGGCCCGTTGTCAGGCAACGTGGCGTGGTGTGCACTGT
GTTTGCTGACGCAACCCCCACTGGTTGGGGCATTGCCACCACCTGTCAGCTCCTTTCCGGGACTTTCGCT
TTCCCCCTCCCTATTGCCACGGCGGAACTCATCGCCGCCTGCCTTGCCCGCTGCTGGACAGGGGCTCGGC
TGTTGGGCACTGACAATTCCGTGGTGTTGTCGGGGAAATCATCGTCCTTTCCTTGGCTGCTCGCCTGTGT
TGCCACCTGGATTCTGCGCGGGACGTCCTTCTGCTACGTCCCTTCGGCCCTCAATCCAGCGGACCTTCCT
TCCCGCGGCCTGCTGCCGGCTCTGCGGCCTCTTCCGCGTCTTCGCCTTCGCCCTCAGACGAGTCGGATCT
CCCTTTGGGCCGCCTCCCCGCGTCGACTTTAAGACCAATGACTTACAAGGCAGCTGTAGATCTTAGCCAC
TTTTTAAAAGAAAAGGGGGGACTGGAAGGGCTAATTCACTCCCAACGAAGACAAGATCTGCTTTTTGCTT
GTACTGGGTCTCTCTGGTTAGACCAGATCTGAGCCTGGGAGCTCTCTGGCTAACTAGGGAACCCACTGCT
TAAGCCTCAATAAAGCTTGCCTTGAGTGCTTCAAGTAGTGTGTGCCCGTCTGTTGTGTGACTCTGGTAAC
TAGAGATCCCTCAGACCCTTTTAGTCAGTGTGGAAAATCTCTAGCAGTACGTATAGTAGTTCATGTCATC
TTATTATTCAGTATTTATAACTTGCAAAGAAATGAATATCAGAGAGTGAGAGGAACTTGTTTATTGCAGC
TTATAATGGTTACAAATAAAGCAATAGCATCACAAATTTCACAAATAAAGCATTTTTTTCACTGCATTCT
AGTTGTGGTTTGTCCAAACTCATCAATGTATCTTATCATGTCTGGCTCTAGCTATCCCGCCCCTAACTCC
GCCCATCCCGCCCCTAACTCCGCCCAGTTCCGCCCATTCTCCGCCCCATGGCTGACTAATTTTTTTTATT
TATGCAGAGGCCGAGGCCGCCTCGGCCTCTGAGCTATTCCAGAAGTAGTGAGGAGGCTTTTTTGGAGGCC
TAGGGACGTACCCAATTCGCCCTATAGTGAGTCGTATTACGCGCGCTCACTGGCCGTCGTTTTACAACGT
CGTGACTGGGAAAACCCTGGCGTTACCCAACTTAATCGCCTTGCAGCACATCCCCCTTTCGCCAGCTGGC
GTAATAGCGAAGAGGCCCGCACCGATCGCCCTTCCCAACAGTTGCGCAGCCTGAATGGCGAATGGG
[124 nt withheld, positions 2937-3060]
C
[91 nt withheld, positions 3062-3152]
A
[49 nt withheld, positions 3154-3202]
CCTTTGACGTTGGAGTCCACGTTCTTT
[37 nt withheld, positions 3230-3266]
ACCCTATCTCGGTCTATTCTTTTGATTTATAAGGGATTTTGCCGATTTCGGCCTATTGGTTAAAAAATGA
GCTGATTTAACAAAAATTTAACGCGAATTTTAACAAAATATTAACGCTTACAATTTAGGTGGCACTTTTC
GGGGAAATGTGCGCGGAACCCCTATTTGTTTATTTTTCTAAATACATTCAAATATGTATCCGCTCATGAG
ACAATAACCCTGATAAATGCTTCAATAATATTGAAAAAGGAAGAGTATGAGTATTCAACATTTCCGTGTC
GCCCTTATTCCCTTTTTTGCGGCATTTTGCCTTCCTGTTTTTGCTCACCCAGAAACGCTGGTGAAAGTAA
AAGATGCTGAAGATCAGTTGGGTGCACGAGTGGGTTACATCGAACTGGATCTCAACAGCGGTAAGATCCT
TGAGAGTTTTCGCCCCGAAGAACGTTTTCCAATGATGAGCACTTTTAAAGTTCTGCTATGTGGCGCGGTA
TTATCCCGTATTGACGCCGGGCAAGAGCAACTCGGTCGCCGCATACACTATTCTCAGAATGACTTGGTTG
AGTACTCACCAGTCACAGAAAAGCATCTTACGGATGGCATGACAGTAAGAGAATTATGCAGTGCTGCCAT
AACCATGAGTGATAACACTGCGGCCAACTTACTTCTGACAACGATCGGAGGACCGAAGGAGCTAACCGCT
TTTTTGCACAACATGGGGGATCATGTAACTCGCCTTGATCGTTGGGAACCGGAGCTGAATGAAGCCATAC
CAAACGACGAGCGTGACACCACGATGCCTGTAGCAATGGCAACAACGTTGCGCAAACTATTAACTGGCGA
ACTACTTACTCTAGCTTCCCGGCAACAATTAATAGACTGGATGGAGGCGGATAAAGTTGCAGGACCACTT
CTGCGCTCGGCCCTTCCGGCTGGCTGGTTTATTGCTGATAAATCTGGAGCCGGTGAGCGTGGGTCTCGCG
GTATCATTGCAGCACTGGGGCCAGATGGTAAGCCCTCCCGTATCGTAGTTATCTACACGACGGGGAGTCA
GGCAACTATGGATGAACGAAATAGACAGATCGCTGAGATAGGTGCCTCACTGATTAAGCATTGGTAACTG
TCAGACCAAGTTTACTCATATATACTTTAGATTGATTTAAAACTTCATTTTTAATTTAAAAGGATCTAGG
TGAAGATCCTTTTTGATAATCTCATGACCAAAATCCCTTAACGTGAGTTTTCGTTCCACTGAGCGTCAGA
CCCCGTAGAAAAGATCAAAGGATCTTCTTGAGATCCTTTTTTTCTGCGCGTAATCTGCTGCTTGCAAACA
AAAAAACCACCGCTACCAGCGGTGGTTTGTTTGCCGGATCAAGAGCTACCAACTCTTTTTCCGAAGGTAA
CTGGCTTCAGCAGAGCGCAGATACCAAATACTGTTCTTCTAGTGTAGCCGTAGTTAGGCCACCACTTCAA
GAACTCTGTAGCACCGCCTACATACCTCGCTCTGCTAATCCTGTTACCAGTGGCTGCTGCCAGTGGCGAT
AAGTCGTGTCTTACCGGGTTGGACTCAAGACGATAGTTACCGGATAAGGCGCAGCGGTCGGGCTGAACGG
GGGGTTCGTGCACACAGCCCAGCTTGGAGCGAACGACCTACACCGAACTGAGATACCTACAGCGTGAGCT
ATGAGAAAGCGCCACGCTTCCCGAAGGGAGAAAGGCGGACAGGTATCCGGTAAGCGGCAGGGTCGGAACA
GGAGAGCGCACGAGGGAGCTTCCAGGGGGAAACGCCTGGTATCTTTATAGTCCTGTCGGGTTTCGCCACC
TCTGACTTGAGCGTCGATTTTTGTGATGCTCGTCAGGGGGGCGGAGCCTATGGAAAAACGCCAGCAACGC
GGCCTTTTTACGGTTCCTGGCCTTTTGCTGGCCTTTTGCTCACATGTTCTTTCCTGCGTTATCCCCTGAT
TCTGTGGATAACCGTATTACCGCCTTTGAGTGAGCTGATACCGCTCGCCGCAGCCGAACGACCGAGCGCA
GCGAGTCAGTGAGCGAGGAAGCGGAAGAGCGCCCAATACGCAAACCGCCTCTCCCCGCGCGTTGGCCGAT
TCATTAATGCAGCTGGCACGACAGGTTTCCCGACTGGAAAGCGGGCAGTGAGCGCAACGCAATTAATGTG
AGTTAGCTCACTCATTAGGCACCCCAGGCTTTACACTTTATGCTTCCGGCTCGTATGTTGTGTGGAATTG
TGAGCGGATAACAATTTCACACAGGAAACAGCTATGACCATGATTACGCCAAGCGCGCAATTAACCCTCA
CTAAAGGGAACAAAAGCTGGAGCTGCAAGCTTAATGTAGTCTTATGCAATACTCTTGTAGTCTTGCAACA
TGGTAACGATGAGTTAGCAACATGCCTTACAAGGAGAGAAAAAGCACCGTGCATGCCGATTGGTGGAAGT
AAGGTGGTACGATCGTGCCTTATTAGGAAGGCAACAGACGGGTCTGACATGGATTGGACGAACCACTGAA
TTGCCGCATTGCAGAGATATTGTATTTAAGTGCCTAGCTCGATACATAAACGGGTCTCTCTGGTTAGACC
AGATCTGAGCCTGGGAGCTCTCTGGCTAACTAGGGAACCCACTGCTTAAGCCTCAATAAAGCTTGCCTTG
AGTGCTTCAAGTAGTGTGTGCCCGTCTGTTGTGTGACTCTGGTAACTAGAGATCCCTCAGACCCTTTTAG
TCAGTGTGGAAAATCTCTAGCAGTGGCGCCCGAACAGGGACTTGAAAGCGAAAGGGAAACCAGAGGAGCT
CTCTCGACGCAGGACTCGGCTTGCTGAAGCGCGCACGGCAAGAGGCGAGGGGCGGCGACTGGTGAGTACG
CCAAAAATTTTGACTAGCGGAGGCTAGAAGGAGAGAGATGGGTGCGAGAGCGTCAGTATTAAGCGGGGGA
GAATTAGATCGCGATGGGAAAAAATTCGGTTAAGGCCAGGGGGAAAGAAAAAATATAAATTAAAACATAT
AGTATGGGCAAGCAGGGAGCTAGAACGATTCGCAGTTAATCCTGGCCTGTTAGAAACATCAGAAGGCTGT
AGACAAATACTGGGACAGCTACAACCATCCCTTCAGACAGGATCAGAAGAACTTAGATCATTATATAATA
CAGTAGCAACCCTCTATTGTGTGCATCAAAGGATAGAGATAAAAGACACCAAGGAAGCTTTAGACAAGAT
AGAGGAAGAGCAAAACAAAAGTAAGACCACCGCACAGCAAGCGGCCGCTGATCTTCAGACCTGGAGGAGG
AGATATGAGGGACAATTGGAGAAGTGAATTATATAAATATAAAGTAGTAAAAATTGAACCATTAGGAGTA
GCACCCACCAAGGCAAAGAGAAGAGTGGTGCAGAGAGAAAAAAGAGCAGTGGGAATAGGAGCTTTGTTCC
TTGGGTTCTTGGGAGCAGCAGGAAGCACTATGGGCGCAGCGTCAATGACGCTGACGGTACAGGCCAGACA
ATTATTGTCTGGTATAGTGCAGCAGCAGAACAATTTGCTGAGGGCTATTGAGGCGCAACAGCATCTGTTG
CAACTCACAGTCTGGGGCATCAAGCAGCTCCAGGCAAGAATCCTGGCTGTGGAAAGATACCTAAAGGATC
AACAGCTCCTGGGGATTTGGGGTTGCTCTGGAAAACTCATTTGCACCACTGCTGTGCCTTGGAATGCTAG
TTGGAGTAATAAATCTCTGGAACAGATTTGGAATCACACGACCTGGATGGAGTGGGACAGAGAAATTAAC
AATTACACAAGCTTAATACACTCCTTAATTGAAGAATCGCAAAACCAGCAAGAAAAGAATGAACAAGAAT
TATTGGAATTAGATAAATGGGCAAGTTTGTGGAATTGGTTTAACATAACAAATTGGCTGTGGTATATAAA
ATTATTCATAATGATAGTAGGAGGCTTGGTAGGTTTAAGAATAGTTTTTGCTGTACTTTCTATAGTGAAT
AGAGTTAGGCAGGGATATTCACCATTATCGTTTCAGACCCACCTCCCAACCCCGAGGGGACCCAGA
Features (pLannotate 1.2.2; 26 found; start..end, strand, type, name):
      1..241     +  promoter       U6 promoter: RNA polymerase III promoter for human U6 snRNA
    346..463     +  misc_feature   cPPT/CTS: central polypurine tract and central termination sequence of HIV-1
    522..1022    +  promoter       hPGK promoter: human phosphoglycerate kinase 1 promoter
   1034..1429    +  CDS            BSD: blasticidin S deaminase; Aspergillus terreus BSD; confers resistance to blasticidin
   1463..2051    +  misc_feature   WPRE: woodchuck hepatitis virus posttranscriptional regulatory element
   2102..2121    +  misc_feature   cPPT/CTS (fragment): central polypurine tract and central termination sequence of HIV-1
   2123..2356    +  LTR            3' LTR (ΔU3): self-inactivating 3' long terminal repeat (LTR) from HIV-1
   2434..2555    +  polyA_signal   SV40 poly(A) signal: SV40 polyadenylation signal
   2595..2730    +  rep_origin     SV40 ori: SV40 origin of replication
   2751..2769    -  promoter       T7 promoter: promoter for bacteriophage T7 RNA polymerase
   2777..2932    +  CDS            lacZα (fragment): LacZα fragment of β-galactosidase; lacZ fragment
   2937..3365    +  rep_origin     f1 ori (sequence partly withheld): f1 bacteriophage origin of replication; arrow indicates direction of (+) strand synthesis
   3418..3522    +  promoter       AmpR promoter: bla
   3523..4383    +  CDS            AmpR: β-lactamase; bla; confers resistance to ampicillin, carbenicillin, and related antibiotics
   4554..5142    +  rep_origin     ori: high-copy-number ColE1/pMB1/pBR322/pUC origin of replication
   5325..5417    +  CDS            lacI (fragment): lac repressor; lacI; The lac repressor binds to the lac operator to inhibit transcription in E. coli. This inhibition can be relieved by adding lactose or isopropyl-β-D-thiogalactopyranoside (IPTG).
   5430..5451    +  protein_bind   CAP binding site: CAP binding activates transcription in the presence of cAMP. E. coli catabolite activator protein
   5466..5496    +  promoter       lac promoter: promoter for the E. coli lac operon
   5504..5520    +  protein_bind   lac operator: The lac repressor binds to the lac operator to inhibit transcription in E. coli. This inhibition can be relieved by adding lactose or isopropyl-β-D-thiogalactopyranoside (IPTG). lac repressor encoded by lacI
   5565..5583    +  promoter       T3 promoter: promoter for bacteriophage T3 RNA polymerase
   5611..5837    +  promoter       RSV promoter: Rous sarcoma virus enhancer/promoter
   5838..6018    +  LTR            5' LTR (truncated): truncated 5' long terminal repeat (LTR) from HIV-1
   6065..6190    +  misc_feature   HIV-1 Ψ: packaging signal of human immunodeficiency virus type 1
   6174..6537    +  CDS            HIV-1 gag (fragment): gag protein from human immunodeficiency virus 1; gag
   6683..6916    +  misc_feature   RRE: The Rev response element (RRE) of HIV-1 allows for Rev-dependent mRNA export from the nucleus to the cytoplasm.
   7293..7319    +  CDS            Rev (fragment): human immunodeficiency virus 1 (HIV-1) Rev protein; rev; enhances nuclear export of unspliced and incompletely spliced viral mRNAs
