[The description below was written by a language model from this plasmid's Addgene catalogue record and pLannotate feature annotations shown in this document.]
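Description:
pLKO.1B POLE1_1 is a lentiviral shRNA vector built on pLKO.1B, a blasticidin-selectable version of the RNAi Consortium pLKO.1 backbone, and is intended to suppress expression of human POLE1, the target studied in the associated work on DNA polymerase epsilon. The hairpin insert, shPOLE1_1, was cloned between the AgeI and EcoRI sites immediately downstream of the human U6 promoter, an RNA polymerase III promoter suited to producing short hairpin transcripts that are processed into siRNA. The hairpin itself is not annotated as a feature, but it would fall in the gap between the U6 promoter and the cPPT/CTS element. The sequenced record is 7,322 nt, slightly shorter than the listed empty-backbone size, which would fit replacement of a stuffer fragment, although the record does not say so.

The viral portion has a third-generation, self-inactivating design. An RSV promoter drives a truncated HIV-1 5' LTR, followed by the Ψ packaging signal with a partial gag sequence, the Rev response element for Rev-dependent export of genomic RNA, and the cPPT/CTS. A ΔU3 3' LTR closes the cassette and inactivates LTR promoter activity after integration. Within the provirus, the human PGK promoter expresses blasticidin S deaminase, and a WPRE follows it to enhance transcript expression, so transduced mammalian cells can be selected with blasticidin. An SV40 poly(A) signal and SV40 origin lie outside the 3' LTR.

In bacteria the plasmid is maintained through a high-copy ColE1/pUC-type origin and ampicillin resistance. It also carries an f1 origin and remnants of lac, T7 and T3 cloning-vector elements. Its typical use is stable POLE1 knockdown in human cells after packaging into lentiviral particles.
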