Addgene plasmid #160763: pLKO.1B POLE1_1
Purpose: Suppress POLE1
Depositing lab: Richard Possemato. Depositing organization: NYU Grossman School of Medicine. Publication: Hyperactive CDK2 Activity in Basal-like Breast Cancer Imposes a Genome Integrity Liability that Can Be Exploited by Targeting DNA Polymerase epsilon. Sviderskiy VO, Blumenberg L, Gorodetsky E, Karakousi TR, Hirsh N, Alvarez SW, Terzi EM, Kaparos E, Whiten GC, Ssebyala S, Tonzi P, Mir H, Neel BG, Huang TT, Adams S, Ruggles KV, Possemato R. Mol Cell. 2020 Oct 28. pii: S1097-2765(20)30723-1. doi: 10.1016/j.molcel.2020.10.016. PubMed 33152268.
Backbone
  Vector backbone: pLKO.1B
  Backbone manufacturer: The RNAi Consortium
  Backbone size w/o insert (bp): 7466
  Vector type: Lentiviral
  Selectable markers: Blasticidin
Growth in bacteria
  Bacterial resistance: Ampicillin, 100 μg/mL
  Growth temperature: 37°C
  Growth strain: NEB Stable
  Copy number: High Copy
Gene/Insert
  Gene/Insert name: shPOLE1_1
  gRNA/shRNA sequence: GCAGTGGATTACTACTTTATT
  Species: H. sapiens (human)
  Cloning method: Restriction Enzyme; 5′ cloning site AgeI (unknown if destroyed); 3′ cloning site EcoRI (not destroyed)
  Sequencing primers: 5′ GCA TAT ACG ATA CAA GGC TGT TAG AG
Terms and licenses: Academic/Nonprofit Terms; Industry Terms: Not Available to Industry
How to cite: pLKO.1B POLE1_1 was a gift from Richard Possemato (Addgene plasmid # 160763 ; http://n2t.net/addgene:160763 ; RRID:Addgene_160763)
